Addgene plasmid #176227: pTmpKm
Purpose: A template plasmid for amplification of the cI-hok-neo cassette
Depositing lab: Sergey Sineoky. Depositing organization: Research Institute for Genetics and Selection of Industrial Microorganisms (GosNII genetika). Publication: Robust counterselection and advanced lambdaRed recombineering enable markerless chromosomal integration of large heterologous constructs. Bubnov DM, Yuzbashev TV, Khozov AA, Melkina OE, Vybornaya TV, Stan GB, Sineoky SP. Nucleic Acids Res. 2022 Aug 26;50(15):8947-8960. doi: 10.1093/nar/gkac649. PubMed 35920321.
Backbone
  Vector backbone: pMW118
  Vector type: Bacterial Expression, Synthetic Biology
Growth in bacteria
  Bacterial resistance: Ampicillin and Kanamycin, 100 & 50 μg/mL
  Growth temperature: 37°C
  Growth strain: DH5alpha
  Copy number: Low Copy
Gene/Insert
  Gene/Insert name: cI of phage lambda, hok of the R1 plasmid, neo
  Cloning method: Restriction Enzyme; 5′ cloning site HindIII (not destroyed); 3′ cloning site SmaI (destroyed during cloning)
  Sequencing primers: 5′ cagggttttcccagtcacga; 3′ atgttgtgtggaattgtgagc
Terms and licenses: Academic/Nonprofit Terms; Industry Terms: Not Available to Industry
How to cite: pTmpKm was a gift from Sergey Sineoky (Addgene plasmid # 176227 ; http://n2t.net/addgene:176227 ; RRID:Addgene_176227)
