[The description below was written by a language model from this plasmid's Addgene catalogue record and pLannotate feature annotations shown in this document.]
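Description:
pTmpKm is a low-copy bacterial plasmid built on the pMW118 backbone. It serves as a PCR template for amplifying a cI-hok-neo cassette rather than as an expression vector in its own right. It replicates in E. coli through the pSC101 origin together with the Rep101 (RepA) initiator protein, which accounts for its low copy number. A partial ColE1/pMB1-type origin fragment is also annotated, but it appears to be a backbone remnant. The plasmid is selected with both ampicillin, through the β-lactamase gene and its native promoter, and kanamycin, through neo within the insert. Remnants of the pUC-style lac region, including the lac promoter, operator, CAP site, and fragments of lacI, lacZα and the polylinker, flank the cloning site. The insert was placed between HindIII and SmaI, and the SmaI site was destroyed in the process.

The payload combines three elements: the phage λ cI repressor gene, the hok toxin gene of plasmid R1, and neo (aminoglycoside phosphotransferase). The automated annotation labels the small toxin reading frame as flmA, a Hok-family homologue, and this most likely corresponds to the hok gene named in the catalogue entry. It lies next to neo, with cI close by across the circular junction of the sequence. The associated work concerns counterselection and λ Red recombineering for markerless chromosomal integration of large heterologous constructs. In that setting, neo would provide positive selection for cassette insertion and the Hok membrane toxin would provide the lethal function for counterselection. The cI repressor presumably takes part in controlling the system. However, the record does not annotate the promoters driving hok or cI, so the exact regulatory logic is not stated.
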