Features (pLannotate 1.2.2; 14 found; start..end, strand, type, name):
     63..218     +  CDS            flmA: FLMA_ECOLI - Also known as ORF52 From Escherichia coli (strain K12).
    235..1026    -  CDS            neo: KKA2_KLEPN - Also known as kan, nptII. Experimental evidence at protein level: Swiss-Prot protein existence level 1. Resistance to kanamycin, neomycin, paromomycin, ribostamycin, butirosin and gentamicin B. From Klebsiella pneumoniae.
   1142..1160    -  misc_feature   MCS (fragment): pUC18/19 multiple cloning site
   1194..1210    -  protein_bind   lac operator: The lac repressor binds to the lac operator to inhibit transcription in E. coli. This inhibition can be relieved by adding lactose or isopropyl-β-D-thiogalactopyranoside (IPTG). lac repressor encoded by lacI
   1218..1248    -  promoter       lac promoter: promoter for the E. coli lac operon
   1263..1284    -  protein_bind   CAP binding site: CAP binding activates transcription in the presence of cAMP. E. coli catabolite activator protein
   1297..1389    -  CDS            lacI (fragment): lac repressor; lacI; The lac repressor binds to the lac operator to inhibit transcription in E. coli. This inhibition can be relieved by adding lactose or isopropyl-β-D-thiogalactopyranoside (IPTG).
   1385..1790    -  rep_origin     ori (fragment): high-copy-number ColE1/pMB1/pBR322/pUC origin of replication
   1961..2821    -  CDS            AmpR: β-lactamase; bla; confers resistance to ampicillin, carbenicillin, and related antibiotics
   2822..2926    -  promoter       AmpR promoter: bla
   3511..3733    +  rep_origin     pSC101 ori: low-copy replication origin that requires the Rep101 protein
   3781..4731    +  CDS            Rep101: RepA protein needed for replication with the pSC101 origin; rep101
   5158..5312    -  CDS            lacZα (fragment): LacZα fragment of β-galactosidase; lacZ fragment
   5395..6108    -  CDS            λ repressor (sequence partly withheld): phage λ repressor; cI
>Addgene plasmid #176227 | pTmpKm | addgene full sequence | sequence record 347003 | Addgene NGS Result
TTGACTATTTTACCTCTGGCGGTGATAATGGTTGCATGTACTTTAAAGAGGAGAAATTAACTATGAAACT
ACCACGAAGTTCCCTTGTCTGGTGTGTGTTGATCGTGTGTCTCACACTGTTGATATTCACTTATCTGACA
CGAAAATCGCTGTGCGAGATTCGTTACAGAGACGGACACAGGGAGGTGGCGGCTTTCATGGCTTACGAAT
CCGGTAAGTAGCAACCTGGAGTTAGAAGAACTCGTCAAGAAGGCGATAGAAGGCGATGCGCTGCGAATCG
GGAGCGGCGATACCGTAAAGCACGAGGAAGCGGTCAGCCCATTCGCCGCCAAGCTCTTCAGCAATATCAC
GGGTAGCCAACGCTATGTCCTGATAGCGGTCCGCCACACCCAGCCGGCCACAGTCGATGAATCCAGAAAA
GCGGCCATTTTCCACCATGATATTCGGCAAGCAGGCATCGCCATGGGTCACGACGAGATCCTCGCCGTCG
GGCATGCGCGCCTTGAGCCTGGCGAACAGTTCGGCTGGCGCGAGCCCCTGATGCTCTTCGTCCAGATCAT
CCTGATCGACAAGACCGGCTTCCATCCGAGTACGTGCTCGCTCGATGCGATGTTTCGCTTGGTGGTCGAA
TGGGCAGGTAGCCGGATCAAGCGTATGCAGCCGCCGCATTGCATCAGCCATGATGGATACTTTCTCGGCA
GGAGCAAGGTGAGATGACAGGAGATCCTGCCCCGGCACTTCGCCCAATAGCAGCCAGTCCCTTCCCGCTT
CAGTGACAACGTCGAGCACAGCTGCGCAAGGAACGCCCGTCGTGGCCAGCCACGATAGCCGCGCTGCCTC
GTCCTGCAGTTCATTCAGGGCACCGGACAGGTCGGTCTTGACAAAAAGAACCGGGCGCCCCTGCGCTGAC
AGCCGGAACACGGCGGCATCAGAGCAGCCGATTGTCTGTTGTGCCCAGTCATAGCCGAATAGCCTCTCCA
CCCAAGCGGCCGGAGAACCTGCGTGCAATCCATCTTGTTCAATCATGCGAAACGATCCTCATCCTGTATG
GTACCATTATAACCGCCAAGCTTAAAATGTCAACATTTTTAATACCTTTAAGTGATACCAGATGGCATTG
GCTCACAATTCCACACAACATGGGTACCGAGCTCGAATTCGTAATCATGGTCATAGCTGTTTCCTGTGTG
AAATTGTTATCCGCTCACAATTCCACACAACATACGAGCCGGAAGCATAAAGTGTAAAGCCTGGGGTGCC
TAATGAGTGAGCTAACTCACATTAATTGCGTTGCGCTCACTGCCCGCTTTCCAGTCGGGAAACCTGTCGT
GCCAGCTGCATTAATGAATCGGCCAACGCGCGGGGAGAGGCGGTTTGCGTATTGGGCGCTTTCTCATAGC
TCACGCTGTAGGTATCTCAGTTCGGTGTAGGTCGTTCGCTCCAAGCTGGGCTGTGTGCACGAACCCCCCG
TTCAGCCCGACCGCTGCGCCTTATCCGGTAACTATCGTCTTGAGTCCAACCCGGTAAGACACGACTTATC
GCCACTGGCAGCAGCCACTGGTAACAGGATTAGCAGAGCGAGGTATGTAGGCGGTGCTACAGAGTTCTTG
AAGTGGTGGCCTAACTACGGCTACACTAGAAGGACAGTATTTGGTATCTGCGCTCTGCTGAAGCCAGTTA
CCTTCGGAAAAAGAGTTGGTAGCTCTTGATCCGGCAAACAAACCACCGCTGGTAGCGGTGGTTTTTTTGT
TTGCAAGCAGCAGATTACGCGCAGAAAAAAAGGATCTCAAGAAGATCCTTTGATCTTTTCTACGGGGTCT
GACGCTCAGTGGAACGAAAACTCACGTTAAGGGATTTTGGTCATGAGATTATCAAAAAGGATCTTCACCT
AGATCCTTTTAAATTAAAAATGAAGTTTTAAATCAATCTAAAGTATATATGAGTAAACTTGGTCTGACAG
TTACCAATGCTTAATCAGTGAGGCACCTATCTCAGCGATCTGTCTATTTCGTTCATCCATAGTTGCCTGA
CTCCCCGTCGTGTAGATAACTACGATACGGGAGGGCTTACCATCTGGCCCCAGTGCTGCAATGATACCGC
GAGACCCACGCTCACCGGCTCCAGATTTATCAGCAATAAACCAGCCAGCCGGAAGGGCCGAGCGCAGAAG
TGGTCCTGCAACTTTATCCGCCTCCATCCAGTCTATTAATTGTTGCCGGGAAGCTAGAGTAAGTAGTTCG
CCAGTTAATAGTTTGCGCAACGTTGTTGCCATTGCTGCAGGCATCGTGGTGTCACGCTCGTCGTTTGGTA
TGGCTTCATTCAGCTCCGGTTCCCAACGATCAAGGCGAGTTACATGATCCCCCATGTTGTGCAAAAAAGC
GGTTAGCTCCTTCGGTCCTCCGATCGTTGTCAGAAGTAAGTTGGCCGCAGTGTTATCACTCATGGTTATG
GCAGCACTGCATAATTCTCTTACTGTCATGCCATCCGTAAGATGCTTTTCTGTGACTGGTGAGTACTCAA
CCAAGTCATTCTGAGAATAGTGTATGCGGCGACCGAGTTGCTCTTGCCCGGCGTCAACACGGGATAATAC
CGCGCCACATAGCAGAACTTTAAAAGTGCTCATCATTGGAAAACGTTCTTCGGGGCGAAAACTCTCAAGG
ATCTTACCGCTGTTGAGATCCAGTTCGATGTAACCCACTCGTGCACCCAACTGATCTTCAGCATCTTTTA
CTTTCACCAGCGTTTCTGGGTGAGCAAAAACAGGAAGGCAAAATGCCGCAAAAAAGGGAATAAGGGCGAC
ACGGAAATGTTGAATACTCATACTCTTCCTTTTTCAATATTATTGAAGCATTTATCAGGGTTATTGTCTC
ATGAGCGGATACATATTTGAATGTATTTAGAAAAATAAACAAATAGGGGTTCCGCGCACATTTCCCCGAA
AAGTGCCACCTGACGTCTAAGAAACCATTATTATCATGACATTAACCTATAAAAATAGGCGTATCACGAG
GCCCTTTCGTCTTCAAGAATTGACAGTAAGACGGGTAAGCCTGTTGATGATACCGCTGCCTTACTGGGTG
CATTAGCCAGTCTGAATGACCTGTCACGGGATAATCCGAAGTGGTCAGACTGGAAAATCAGAGGGCAGGA
ACTGCTGAACAGCAAAAAGTCAGATAGCACCACATAGCAGACCCGCCATAAAACGCCCTGAGAAGCCCGT
GACGGGCTTTTCTTGTATTATGGGTAGTTTCCTTGCATGAATCCATAAAAGGCGCCTGTAGTGCCATTTA
CCCCCATTCACTGCCAGAGCCGTGAGCGCAGCGAACTGAATGTCACGAAAAAGACAGCGACTCAGGTGCC
TGATGGTCGGAGACAAAAGGAATATTCAGCGATTTGCCCGAGCTTGCGAGGGTGCTACTTAAGCCTTTAG
GGTTTTAAGGTCTGTTTTGTAGAGGAGCAAACAGCGTTTGCGACATCCTTTTGTAATACTGCGGAACTGA
CTAAAGTAGTGAGTTATACACAGGGCTGGGATCTATTCTTTTTATCTTTTTTTATTCTTTCTTTATTCTA
TAAATTATAACCACTTGAATATAAACAAAAAAAACACACAAAGGTCTAGCGGAATTTACAGAGGGTCTAG
CAGAATTTACAAGTTTTCCAGCAAAGGTCTAGCAGAATTTACAGATACCCACAACTCAAAGGAAAAGGAC
TAGTAATTATCATTGACTAGCCCATCTCAATTGGTATAGTGATTAAAATCACCTAGACCAATTGAGATGT
ATGTCTGAATTAGTTGTTTTCAAAGCAAATGAACTAGCGATTAGTCGCTATGACTTAACGGAGCATGAAA
CCAAGCTAATTTTATGCTGTGTGGCACTACTCAACCCCACGATTGAAAACCCTACAAGGAAAGAACGGAC
GGTATCGTTCACTTATAACCAATACGCTCAGATGATGAACATCAGTAGGGAAAATGCTTATGGTGTATTA
GCTAAAGCAACCAGAGAGCTGATGACGAGAACTGTGGAAATCAGGAATCCTTTGGTTAAAGGCTTTGAGA
TTTTCCAGTGGACAAACTATGCCAAGTTCTCAAGCGAAAAATTAGAATTAGTTTTTAGTGAAGAGATATT
GCCTTATCTTTTCCAGTTAAAAAAATTCATAAAATATAATCTGGAACATGTTAAGTCTTTTGAAAACAAA
TACTCTATGAGGATTTATGAGTGGTTATTAAAAGAACTAACACAAAAGAAAACTCACAAGGCAAATATAG
AGATTAGCCTTGATGAATTTAAGTTCATGTTAATGCTTGAAAATAACTACCATGAGTTTAAAAGGCTTAA
CCAATGGGTTTTGAAACCAATAAGTAAAGATTTAAACACTTACAGCAATATGAAATTGGTGGTTGATAAG
CGAGGCCGCCCGACTGATACGTTGATTTTCCAAGTTGAACTAGATAGACAAATGGATCTCGTAACCGAAC
TTGAGAACAACCAGATAAAAATGAATGGTGACAAAATACCAACAACCATTACATCAGATTCCTACCTACA
TAACGGACTAAGAAAAACACTACACGATGCTTTAACTGCAAAAATTCAGCTCACCAGTTTTGAGGCAAAA
TTTTTGAGTGACATGCAAAGTAAGTATGATCTCAATGGTTCGTTCTCATGGCTCACGCAAAAACAACGAA
CCACACTAGAGAACATACTGGCTAAATACGGAAGGATCTGAGGTTCTTATGGCTCTTGTATCTATCAGTG
AAGCATCAAGACTAACAAACAAAAGTAGAACAACTGTTCACCGTTACATATCAAAGGGAAAACTGTCCAT
ATGCACAGATGAAAACGGTGTAAAAAAGATAGATACATCAGAGCTTTTACGAGTTTTTGGTGCATTCAAA
GCTGTTCACCATGAACAGATCGACAATGTAACAGATGAACAGCATGTAACACCTAATAGAACAGGTGAAA
CCAGTAAAACAAAGCAACTAGAACATGAAATTGAACACCTGAGACAACTTGTTACAGCTCAACAGTCACA
CATAGACAGCCTGAAACAGGCGATGCTGCTTATCGAATCAAAGCTGCCGACAACACGGGAGCCAGTGACG
CCTCCCGTGGGGAAAAAATCATGGCAATTCTGGAAGAAATAGCGCCATTCGCCATTCAGGCTGCGCAACT
GTTGGGAAGGGCGATCGGTGCGGGCCTCTTCGCTATTACGCCAGCTGGCGAAAGGGGGATGTGCTGCAAG
GCGATTAAGTTGGGTAACGCCAGGGTTTTCCCAGTCACGACGTTGTAAAACGACGGCCAGTGCCAAGCTT
TTTCGAAAAAAGGCCTCCCAAATCGGGGGGCCTTTTTTATTGATAACAAAACGCCGACCAGAACACCTTG
CCGATCAGCCAAACGTCTCTTCAGGCCACTGACTAGCGATAACTTTCCCCACAACGGAACAACTCTCATT
GCATGGGATCATTGGGTACTGTGGGTTTAGTGGTTGTAAAAACACCTGACCGCTATCCCTGATCAGTTTC
TTGAAGGTAAACTCATCACCCCCAAGTCTGGCTATGCAGAAATCACCTGGCTCAACAGCCTGCTCAGGGT
CAACGAGAATTAACATTCCGTCAGGAAAGCTTGGCTTGGAGCCTGTTGGTGCGGTCATGGAATTACCTTC
AACCTCAAGCCAGAATGCAGAATCACTGGCTTTTTTGGTTGTGCTTACCCATCTCTCCGCATCACCTTTG
GTAAAGGTTCTAAGCTTAGGTGAGAACATCCCTGCCTGAACATGAGAAAAAACAGGGTACTCATACTCAC
TTCTAAGTGACGGCTGCAT
[261 nt withheld, positions 5830-6090]
TTTCTTTTTTGTGCTCATACGTTAAATCTATCACCGCAAGGGATAAATATCTAACACCGTGCGTG
